>Addgene plasmid #225965 | pQE-9-RTXWTM-X2A-C | addgene full sequence | sequence record 446165 | Addgene NGS Result
CTCGAGAAATCATAAAAAATTTATTTGCTTTGTGAGCGGATAACAATTATAATAGATTCAATTGTGAGCG
GATAACAATTTCACACAGAATTCATTAAAGAGGAGAAATTAACTATGAGAGGATCGCATCACCATCACCA
TCACGGATCCCATATGGAGCTCGGCGCTAGCGGTAGTGCGCGCGCGGATGTTCTGATAGGCGATGCGGGT
GCAAATGTGCTGAACGGGTTAGCCGGTGCAGACGTTCTGTCTGGTGGAGCAGGAGCCGACGTTCTTCTCG
GCGATGAGGGCGCCGATCTGTTATCAGGTGACGCCGGGGCCGACGATCTGTTTGGGGGCCAGGGAGCCGA
TACGTACTTGTTCGGCGTGGGCTACGGTGCGGACACCATCTATGAAAGCGGTGGAGGTGCAGATACCATT
CGTATCAACGCTGGAGCAGATCAGCTCTGGTTTGCTCGCCAGGGCAATGATCTTGAAATTCGTATATTGG
GGACTGACGATGCTCTGACAGTACATGATTGGTATAGAGATGCGGATCACCGGGTCGAAATTATTCATGC
TGCAAATCAGGCAGTAGATCAAGCGGGTATCGAAAAATTAGTCGAGGCCATGGCTCAATATCCGGACGAA
TTCACTAGTCTCGAGAAGCTTAATTAGCTGAGCTTGGACTCCTGTTGATAGATCCAGTAATGACCTCAGA
ACTCCATCTGGATTTGTTCAGAACGCTCGGTTGCCGCCGGGCGTTTTTTATTGGTGAGAATCCAAGCTAG
CTTGGCGAGATTTTCAGGAGCTAAGGAAGCTAAAATGGAGAAAAAAATCACTGGATATACCACCGTTGAT
ATATCCCAATGGCATCGTAAAGAACATTTTGAGGCATTTCAGTCAGTTGCTCAATGTACCTATAACCAGA
CCGTTCAGCTGGATATTACGGCCTTTTTAAAGACCGTAAAGAAAAATAAGCACAAGTTTTATCCGGCCTT
TATTCACATTCTTGCCCGCCTGATGAATGCTCATCCGGAATTTCGTATGGCAATGAAAGACGGTGAGCTG
GTGATATGGGATAGTGTTCACCCTTGTTACACCGTTTTCCATGAGCAAACTGAAACGTTTTCATCGCTCT
GGAGTGAATACCACGACGATTTCCGGCAGTTTCTACACATATATTCGCAAGATGTGGCGTGTTACGGTGA
AAACCTGGCCTATTTCCCTAAAGGGTTTATTGAGAATATGTTTTTCGTCTCAGCCAATCCCTGGGTGAGT
TTCACCAGTTTTGATTTAAACGTGGCCAATATGGACAACTTCTTCGCCCCCGTTTTCACCATGGGCAAAT
ATTATACGCAAGGCGACAAGGTGCTGATGCCGCTGGCGATTCAGGTTCATCATGCCGTTTGTGATGGCTT
CCATGTCGGCAGAATGCTTAATGAATTACAACAGTACTGCGATGAGTGGCAGGGCGGGGCGTAATTTTTT
TAAGGCAGTTATTGGTGCCCTTAAACGCCTGGGGTAATGACTCTCTAGCTTGAGGCATCAAATAAAACGA
AAGGCTCAGTCGAAAGACTGGGCCTTTCGTTTTATCTGTTGTTTGTCGGTGAACGCTCTCCTGAGTAGGA
CAAATCCGCCCTCTAGATTACGTGCAGTCGATGATAAGCTGTCAAACATGAGAATTGTGCCTAATGAGTG
AGCTAACTTACATTAATTGCGTTGCGCTCACTGCCCGCTTTCCAGTCGGGAAACCTGTCGTGCCAGCTGC
ATTAATGAATCGGCCAACGCGCGGGGAGAGGCGGTTTGCGTATTGGGCGCCAGGGTGGTTTTTCTTTTCA
CCAGTGAGACGGGCAACAGCTGATTGCCCTTCACCGCCTGGCCCTGAGAGAGTTGCAGCAAGCGGTCCAC
GCTGGTTTGCCCCAGCAGGCGAAAATCCTGTTTGATGGTGGTTAACGGCGGGATATAACATGAGCTGTCT
TCGGTATCGTCGTATCCCACTACCGAGATATCCGCACCAACGCGCAGCCCGGACTCGGTAATGGCGCGCA
TTGCGCCCAGCGCCATCTGATCGTTGGCAACCAGCATCGCAGTGGGAACGATGCCCTCATTCAGCATTTG
CATGGTTTGTTGAAAACCGGACATGGCACTCCAGTCGCCTTCCCGTTCCGCTATCGGCTGAATTTGATTG
CGAGTGAGATATTTATGCCAGCCAGCCAGACGCAGACGCGCCGAGACAGAACTTAATGGGCCCGCTAACA
GCGCGATTTGCTGGTGACCCAATGCGACCAGATGCTCCACGCCCAGTCGCGTACCGTCTTCATGGGAGAA
AATAATACTGTTGATGGGTGTCTGGTCAGAGACATCAAGAAATAACGCCGGAACATTAGTGCAGGCAGCT
TCCACAGCAATGGCATCCTGGTCATCCAGCGGATAGTTAATGATCAGCCCACTGACGCGTTGCGCGAGAA
GATTGTGCACCGCCGCTTTACAGGCTTCGACGCCGCTTCGTTCTACCATCGACACCACCACGCTGGCACC
CAGTTGATCGGCGCGAGATTTAATCGCCGCGACAATTTGCGACGGCGCGTGCAGGGCCAGACTGGAGGTG
GCAACGCCAATCAGCAACGACTGTTTGCCCGCCAGTTGTTGTGCCACGCGGTTGGGAATGTAATTCAGCT
CCGCCATCGCCGCTTCCACTTTTTCCCGCGTTTTCGCAGAAACGTGGCTGGCCTGGTTCACCACGCGGGA
AACGGTCTGATAAGAGACACCGGCATACTCTGCGACATCGTATAACGTTACTGGTTTCACATTCACCACC
CTGAATTGACTCTCTTCCGGGCGCTATCATGCCATACCGCGAAAGGTTTTGCACCATTCGATGGTGTCGG
AATTTCGGGCAGCGTTGGGTCCTGGCCACGGGTGCGCATGATCTAGAGCTGCCTCGCGCGTTTCGGTGAT
GACGGTGAAAACCTCTGACACATGCAGCTCCCGGAGACGGTCACAGCTTGTCTGTAAGCGGATGCCGGGA
GCAGACAAGCCCGTCAGGGCGCGTCAGCGGGTGTTGGCGGGTGTCGGGGCGCAGCCATGACCCAGTCACG
TAGCGATAGCGGAGTGTATACTGGCTTAACTATGCGGCATCAGAGCAGATTGTACTGAGAGTGCACCATA
TGCGGTGTGAAATACCGCACAGATGCGTAAGGAGAAAATACCGCATCAGGCGCTCTTCCGCTTCCTCGCT
CACTGACTCGCTGCGCTCGGTCGTTCGGCTGCGGCGAGCGGTATCAGCTCACTCAAAGGCGGTAATACGG
TTATCCACAGAATCAGGGGATAACGCAGGAAAGAACATGTGAGCAAAAGGCCAGCAAAAGGCCAGGAACC
GTAAAAAGGCCGCGTTGCTGGCGTTTTTCCATAGGCTCCGCCCCCCTGACGAGCATCACAAAAATCGACG
CTCAAGTCAGAGGTGGCGAAACCCGACAGGACTATAAAGATACCAGGCGTTTCCCCCTGGAAGCTCCCTC
GTGCGCTCTCCTGTTCCGACCCTGCCGCTTACCGGATACCTGTCCGCCTTTCTCCCTTCGGGAAGCGTGG
CGCTTTCTCATAGCTCACGCTGTAGGTATCTCAGTTCGGTGTAGGTCGTTCGCTCCAAGCTGGGCTGTGT
GCACGAACCCCCCGTTCAGCCCGACCGCTGCGCCTTATCCGGTAACTATCGTCTTGAGTCCAACCCGGTA
AGACACGACTTATCGCCACTGGCAGCAGCCACTGGTAACAGGATTAGCAGAGCGAGGTATGTAGGCGGTG
CTACAGAGTTCTTGAAGTGGTGGCCTAACTACGGCTACACTAGAAGGACAGTATTTGGTATCTGCGCTCT
GCTGAAGCCAGTTACCTTCGGAAAAAGAGTTGGTAGCTCTTGATCCGGCAAACAAACCACCGCTGGTAGC
GGTGGTTTTTTTGTTTGCAAGCAGCAGATTACGCGCAGAAAAAAAGGATCTCAAGAAGATCCTTTGATCT
TTTCTACGGGGTCTGACGCTCAGTGGAACGAAAACTCACGTTAAGGGATTTTGGTCATGAGATTATCAAA
AAGGATCTTCACCTAGATCCTTTTAAATTAAAAATGAAGTTTTAAATCAATCTAAAGTATATATGAGTAA
ACTTGGTCTGACAGTTACCAATGCTTAATCAGTGAGGCACCTATCTCAGCGATCTGTCTATTTCGTTCAT
CCATAGTTGCCTGACTCCCCGTCGTGTAGATAACTACGATACGGGAGGGCTTACCATCTGGCCCCAGTGC
TGCAATGATACCGCGAGACCCACGCTCACCGGCTCCAGATTTATCAGCAATAAACCAGCCAGCCGGAAGG
GCCGAGCGCAGAAGTGGTCCTGCAACTTTATCCGCCTCCATCCAGTCTATTAATTGTTGCCGGGAAGCTA
GAGTAAGTAGTTCGCCAGTTAATAGTTTGCGCAACGTTGTTGCCATTGCTACAGGCATCGTGGTGTCACG
CTCGTCGTTTGGTATGGCTTCATTCAGCTCCGGTTCCCAACGATCAAGGCGAGTTACATGATCCCCCATG
TTGTGCAAAAAAGCGGTTAGCTCCTTCGGTCCTCCGATCGTTGTCAGAAGTAAGTTGGCCGCAGTGTTAT
CACTCATGGTTATGGCAGCACTGCATAATTCTCTTACTGTCATGCCATCCGTAAGATGCTTTTCTGTGAC
TGGTGAGTACTCAACCAAGTCATTCTGAGAATAGTGTATGCGGCGACCGAGTTGCTCTTGCCCGGCGTCA
ATACGGGATAATACCGCGCCACATAGCAGAACTTTAAAAGTGCTCATCATTGGAAAACGTTCTTCGGGGC
GAAAACTCTCAAGGATCTTACCGCTGTTGAGATCCAGTTCGATGTAACCCACTCGTGCACCCAACTGATC
TTCAGCATCTTTTACTTTCACCAGCGTTTCTGGGTGAGCAAAAACAGGAAGGCAAAATGCCGCAAAAAAG
GGAATAAGGGCGACACGGAAATGTTGAATACTCATACTCTTCCTTTTTCAATATTATTGAAGCATTTATC
AGGGTTATTGTCTCATGAGCGGATACATATTTGAATGTATTTAGAAAAATAAACAAATAGGGGTTCCGCG
CACATTTCCCCGAAAAGTGCCACCTGACGTCTAAGAAACCATTATTATCATGACATTAACCTATAAAAAT
AGGCGTATCACGAGGCCCTTTCGTCTTCAC
Features (pLannotate 1.2.2; 17 found; start..end, strand, type, name):
     10..54      +  promoter       T5 promoter: bacteriophage T5 promoter for E. coli RNA polymerase, with embedded lac operator
     62..78      +  protein_bind   lac operator: The lac repressor binds to the lac operator to inhibit transcription in E. coli. This inhibition can be relieved by adding lactose or isopropyl-β-D-thiogalactopyranoside (IPTG). lac repressor encoded by lacI
    127..144     +  CDS            7xHis (fragment): 6xHis affinity tag
    166..627     +  CDS            cya (fragment): CYAA_BORP1 - Also known as cyaA. Experimental evidence at protein level: Swiss-Prot protein existence level 1. This adenylate cyclase belongs to a special class of bacterial toxin. It causes whooping cough by acting on mammalian cells by elevating cAMP-concentration and thus disrupts normal cell function. From Bordetella pertussis (strain ATCC 9797 / DSM 5571 / NCTC 10739 / 18323).
    667..761     +  terminator     lambda t0 terminator: transcription terminator from phage lambda
    776..804     +  promoter       cat promoter (fragment): promoter of the E. coli cat gene encoding chloramphenicol acetyltransferase
    805..1461    +  CDS            cat: CAT_ECOLX - Experimental evidence at protein level: Swiss-Prot protein existence level 1. This enzyme is an effector of chloramphenicol resistance in bacteria. From Escherichia coli. This protein is used as a marker in many commonly used cloning vectors, such as pACYC184.
   1529..1615    +  terminator     rrnB T1 terminator: Escherichia coli rrnB; transcription terminator T1 from the E. coli rrnB gene
   1638..1655    -  promoter       tet promoter (fragment): E. coli promoter for tetracycline efflux protein gene
   1674..1695    -  protein_bind   CAP binding site: CAP binding activates transcription in the presence of cAMP. E. coli catabolite activator protein
   1708..2790    -  CDS            lacI: lac repressor; lacI; The lac repressor binds to the lac operator to inhibit transcription in E. coli. This inhibition can be relieved by adding lactose or isopropyl-β-D-thiogalactopyranoside (IPTG).
   2791..2868    -  promoter       lacIq promoter: lacI (mutant); In the lacIq allele, a single base change in the promoter boosts expression of the lacI gene about 10-fold.
   2917..2958    +  CDS            rop (fragment): Rop protein, which maintains plasmids at low copy number; rop
   3060..3200    +  misc_feature   bom: basis of mobility region from pBR322
   3386..3974    -  rep_origin     ori: high-copy-number ColE1/pMB1/pBR322/pUC origin of replication
   4145..5005    -  CDS            AmpR: β-lactamase; bla; confers resistance to ampicillin, carbenicillin, and related antibiotics
   5006..5110    -  promoter       AmpR promoter: bla
