[The description below was written by a language model from this plasmid's Addgene catalogue record and pLannotate feature annotations shown in this document.]
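Description:
pQE-9-RTXWTM-X2A-C is a bacterial expression plasmid built on the pQE-9 backbone for producing an engineered calcium-responsive protein in E. coli. It replicates from a high-copy ColE1/pMB1-type origin and is selected with ampicillin through the bla (AmpR) gene and its native promoter. The sequenced 5,210 nt record also shows a cat coding sequence with a partial cat promoter downstream of the expression cassette, a pBR322 bom region and a small rop fragment. Only ampicillin is listed as the selection in the catalogue entry.

The insert, placed between retained BamHI and HindIII sites, is a synthetic gene encoding a variant of the Block V Repeats-in-Toxin (RTX) domain. The annotation recognises it as a fragment related to the Bordetella pertussis adenylate cyclase toxin CyaA. According to the record, alanine has been substituted globally within the nonapeptide repeats, and the C-terminal capping domain is retained. An N-terminal 6xHis tag allows purification by metal-affinity chromatography. Transcription is driven by the phage T5 promoter, which is read by E. coli RNA polymerase and controlled by lac operator sequences, and it ends at the lambda t0 terminator. An rrnB T1 terminator lies further downstream, after cat. The plasmid carries its own lacI gene under the lacIq promoter, which supplies repressor in cis so that expression stays off until IPTG is added.

The associated publication concerns sequence-defined structural transitions in calcium-responsive proteins. The construct therefore appears to be a sequence variant for examining how repeat composition affects the behaviour of RTX domains, which typically fold on binding calcium.
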