Addgene plasmid #225965: pQE-9-RTXWTM-X2A-C
Purpose: Block V Repeats-In-Toxin (RTX) protein with global substitution of alanine in nonapeptide repeats and C-terminal Capping Domain
Depositing lab: Danielle Mai. Depositing organization: Stanford University. Publication: Sequence-defined structural transitions by calcium-responsive proteins. Chang M, Huang W, Shambharkar G, Hernandez K, Mai DJ. Polym Chem. 2024. doi: https://doi.org/10.1039/D4PY00907J.
Backbone
  Vector backbone: pQE-9
  Vector type: Bacterial Expression
Growth in bacteria
  Bacterial resistance: Ampicillin, 100 μg/mL
  Growth temperature: 37°C
  Growth strain: DH5alpha
  Copy number: High Copy
Gene/Insert
  Gene/Insert name: RTXWTM-X2A-C
  Species: Synthetic
  Tag / fusion protein: 6xHis (N terminal on insert)
  Cloning method: Restriction Enzyme; 5′ cloning site BamHI (not destroyed); 3′ cloning site HindIII (not destroyed)
Terms and licenses: Academic/Nonprofit Terms; Industry Terms: Not Available to Industry
Depositor comments: Please visit https://doi.org/10.26434/chemrxiv-2024-wk4bn-v3 for preprint.
How to cite: pQE-9-RTXWTM-X2A-C was a gift from Danielle Mai (Addgene plasmid # 225965 ; http://n2t.net/addgene:225965 ; RRID:Addgene_225965)
